Addgene plasmid #25640: pLKO-RB1-shRNA19
Purpose: 3rd generation lentiviral vector
Depositing lab: Todd Waldman. Depositing organization: Georgetown University. Publication: Pharmacologic inhibition of cyclin-dependent kinases 4 and 6 arrests the growth of glioblastoma multiforme intracranial xenografts. Michaud K, Solomon DA, Oermann E, Kim JS, Zhong WZ, Prados MD, Ozawa T, James CD, Waldman T. Cancer Res. 2010 Apr 15. 70(8):3228-38. 10.1158/0008-5472.CAN-09-4559 PubMed 20354191.
Backbone
  Vector backbone: pLKO.1 puro
  Backbone size w/o insert (bp): 7032
  Vector type: Mammalian Expression, Lentiviral, RNAi
  Selectable markers: Puromycin
Growth in bacteria
  Bacterial resistance: Ampicillin, 100 μg/mL
  Growth temperature: 37°C
  Growth strain: Stbl3
  Copy number: High Copy
Gene/Insert
  Gene/Insert name: RB1-shRNA 19 (alt names: Retinoblastoma tumor susceptibility protein; RB1; Rb)
  Species: H. sapiens (human)
  Insert size (bp): 42
  GenBank ID: NM_000321
  Entrez Gene: RB1 (a.k.a. OSRC, PPP1R130, RB, p105-Rb, p110-RB1, pRb, pp110)
  Cloning method: Restriction Enzyme
  Sequencing primers: 5′ LKO.1 5'
Resource information
  A portion of this plasmid was derived from a plasmid made by: The RNAi Consortium (TRC), MISSION shRNA
Terms and licenses: Academic/Nonprofit Terms; Industry Terms: Not Available to Industry
How to cite: pLKO-RB1-shRNA19 was a gift from Todd Waldman (Addgene plasmid # 25640 ; http://n2t.net/addgene:25640 ; RRID:Addgene_25640)
