[The description below was written by a language model from this plasmid's Addgene catalogue record and pLannotate feature annotations shown in this document.]
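Description:
pLKO-RB1-shRNA19 is a third-generation, self-inactivating lentiviral RNAi vector built on the pLKO.1 puro backbone and carrying a short hairpin RNA directed against human RB1, the retinoblastoma tumour suppressor gene. The hairpin is a small insert (42 bp per the record), derived from The RNAi Consortium collection. It is not annotated separately in the feature table but would sit in the gap between the human U6 promoter and the cPPT/CTS. U6 is an RNA polymerase III promoter suited to producing short, defined transcripts that are processed into siRNA by the cellular RNAi machinery. Downstream, a human PGK promoter drives puromycin N-acetyltransferase, allowing selection of stably transduced mammalian cells.

The viral portion follows the standard third-generation layout. An RSV promoter replaces the U3 region of the truncated 5' LTR, so genomic RNA is transcribed in packaging cells without Tat. This is followed by the HIV-1 Ψ packaging signal with a partial gag fragment, the Rev response element for Rev-dependent nuclear export, and the cPPT/CTS, which aids nuclear import of the reverse-transcribed genome. The ΔU3 3' LTR inactivates the LTR promoter after integration, and packaging and envelope functions must be supplied in trans. An SV40 poly(A) signal and SV40 origin lie beyond the 3' LTR.

In bacteria the plasmid is maintained through a high-copy ColE1/pUC-type origin with ampicillin resistance. An f1 origin and residual lac, T7 and T3 elements are backbone remnants. The construct is used for stable knockdown of RB1 in human cells, and the associated publication concerns CDK4/6 inhibition in glioblastoma models.
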