Features (pLannotate 1.2.2; 25 found; start..end, strand, type, name):
      1..227     +  promoter       RSV promoter: Rous sarcoma virus enhancer/promoter
    228..408     +  LTR            5' LTR (truncated): truncated 5' long terminal repeat (LTR) from HIV-1
    455..580     +  misc_feature   HIV-1 Ψ: packaging signal of human immunodeficiency virus type 1
    564..927     +  CDS            HIV-1 gag (fragment): gag protein from human immunodeficiency virus 1; gag
   1073..1306    +  misc_feature   RRE: The Rev response element (RRE) of HIV-1 allows for Rev-dependent mRNA export from the nucleus to the cytoplasm.
   1683..1783    +  CDS            Rev (fragment): human immunodeficiency virus 1 (HIV-1) Rev protein; rev; enhances nuclear export of unspliced and incompletely spliced viral mRNAs
   1833..2073    +  promoter       U6 promoter: RNA polymerase III promoter for human U6 snRNA
   2178..2295    +  misc_feature   cPPT/CTS: central polypurine tract and central termination sequence of HIV-1
   2344..2854    +  promoter       hPGK promoter: human phosphoglycerate kinase 1 promoter
   2876..3475    +  CDS            PuroR: puromycin N-acetyltransferase; pac from Streptomyces alboniger; confers resistance to puromycin
   3518..3601    +  CDS            nef (fragment): NEF_HV1Z2 - Experimental evidence at protein level: Swiss-Prot protein existence level 1. Extracellular Nef protein targets CD4(+) T-lymphocytes for apoptosis by interacting with CXCR4 surface receptors. From Human immunodeficiency virus type 1 group M subtype D (isolate Z2/CDC-Z34) (HIV-1).
   3603..3836    +  LTR            3' LTR (ΔU3): self-inactivating 3' long terminal repeat (LTR) from HIV-1
   3908..4029    +  polyA_signal   SV40 poly(A) signal: SV40 polyadenylation signal
   4069..4204    +  rep_origin     SV40 ori: SV40 origin of replication
   4225..4243    -  promoter       T7 promoter: promoter for bacteriophage T7 RNA polymerase
   4251..4406    +  CDS            lacZα (fragment): LacZα fragment of β-galactosidase; lacZ fragment
   4411..4839    +  rep_origin     f1 ori (sequence partly withheld): f1 bacteriophage origin of replication; arrow indicates direction of (+) strand synthesis
   4892..4996    +  promoter       AmpR promoter: bla
   4997..5857    +  CDS            AmpR: β-lactamase; bla; confers resistance to ampicillin, carbenicillin, and related antibiotics
   6028..6616    +  rep_origin     ori: high-copy-number ColE1/pMB1/pBR322/pUC origin of replication
   6799..6891    +  CDS            lacI (fragment): lac repressor; lacI; The lac repressor binds to the lac operator to inhibit transcription in E. coli. This inhibition can be relieved by adding lactose or isopropyl-β-D-thiogalactopyranoside (IPTG).
   6904..6925    +  protein_bind   CAP binding site: CAP binding activates transcription in the presence of cAMP. E. coli catabolite activator protein
   6940..6970    +  promoter       lac promoter: promoter for the E. coli lac operon
   6978..6994    +  protein_bind   lac operator: The lac repressor binds to the lac operator to inhibit transcription in E. coli. This inhibition can be relieved by adding lactose or isopropyl-β-D-thiogalactopyranoside (IPTG). lac repressor encoded by lacI
   7039..7057    +  promoter       T3 promoter: promoter for bacteriophage T3 RNA polymerase
>Addgene plasmid #25640 | pLKO-RB1-shRNA19 | addgene full sequence | sequence record 322905 | Addgene NGS Result
TGTAGTCTTATGCAATACTCTTGTAGTCTTGCAACATGGTAACGATGAGTTAGCAACATGCCTTACAAGG
AGAGAAAAAGCACCGTGCATGCCGATTGGTGGAAGTAAGGTGGTACGATCGTGCCTTATTAGGAAGGCAA
CAGACGGGTCTGACATGGATTGGACGAACCACTGAATTGCCGCATTGCAGAGATATTGTATTTAAGTGCC
TAGCTCGATACATAAACGGGTCTCTCTGGTTAGACCAGATCTGAGCCTGGGAGCTCTCTGGCTAACTAGG
GAACCCACTGCTTAAGCCTCAATAAAGCTTGCCTTGAGTGCTTCAAGTAGTGTGTGCCCGTCTGTTGTGT
GACTCTGGTAACTAGAGATCCCTCAGACCCTTTTAGTCAGTGTGGAAAATCTCTAGCAGTGGCGCCCGAA
CAGGGACTTGAAAGCGAAAGGGAAACCAGAGGAGCTCTCTCGACGCAGGACTCGGCTTGCTGAAGCGCGC
ACGGCAAGAGGCGAGGGGCGGCGACTGGTGAGTACGCCAAAAATTTTGACTAGCGGAGGCTAGAAGGAGA
GAGATGGGTGCGAGAGCGTCAGTATTAAGCGGGGGAGAATTAGATCGCGATGGGAAAAAATTCGGTTAAG
GCCAGGGGGAAAGAAAAAATATAAATTAAAACATATAGTATGGGCAAGCAGGGAGCTAGAACGATTCGCA
GTTAATCCTGGCCTGTTAGAAACATCAGAAGGCTGTAGACAAATACTGGGACAGCTACAACCATCCCTTC
AGACAGGATCAGAAGAACTTAGATCATTATATAATACAGTAGCAACCCTCTATTGTGTGCATCAAAGGAT
AGAGATAAAAGACACCAAGGAAGCTTTAGACAAGATAGAGGAAGAGCAAAACAAAAGTAAGACCACCGCA
CAGCAAGCGGCCGCTGATCTTCAGACCTGGAGGAGGAGATATGAGGGACAATTGGAGAAGTGAATTATAT
AAATATAAAGTAGTAAAAATTGAACCATTAGGAGTAGCACCCACCAAGGCAAAGAGAAGAGTGGTGCAGA
GAGAAAAAAGAGCAGTGGGAATAGGAGCTTTGTTCCTTGGGTTCTTGGGAGCAGCAGGAAGCACTATGGG
CGCAGCGTCAATGACGCTGACGGTACAGGCCAGACAATTATTGTCTGGTATAGTGCAGCAGCAGAACAAT
TTGCTGAGGGCTATTGAGGCGCAACAGCATCTGTTGCAACTCACAGTCTGGGGCATCAAGCAGCTCCAGG
CAAGAATCCTGGCTGTGGAAAGATACCTAAAGGATCAACAGCTCCTGGGGATTTGGGGTTGCTCTGGAAA
ACTCATTTGCACCACTGCTGTGCCTTGGAATGCTAGTTGGAGTAATAAATCTCTGGAACAGATTTGGAAT
CACACGACCTGGATGGAGTGGGACAGAGAAATTAACAATTACACAAGCTTAATACACTCCTTAATTGAAG
AATCGCAAAACCAGCAAGAAAAGAATGAACAAGAATTATTGGAATTAGATAAATGGGCAAGTTTGTGGAA
TTGGTTTAACATAACAAATTGGCTGTGGTATATAAAATTATTCATAATGATAGTAGGAGGCTTGGTAGGT
TTAAGAATAGTTTTTGCTGTACTTTCTATAGTGAATAGAGTTAGGCAGGGATATTCACCATTATCGTTTC
AGACCCACCTCCCAACCCCGAGGGGACCCGACAGGCCCGAAGGAATAGAAGAAGAAGGTGGAGAGAGAGA
CAGAGACAGATCCATTCGATTAGTGAACGGATCTCGACGGTATCGATCACGAGACTAGCCTCGAGCGGCC
GCCCCCTTCACCGAGGGCCTATTTCCCATGATTCCTTCATATTTGCATATACGATACAAGGCTGTTAGAG
AGATAATTGGAATTAATTTGACTGTAAACACAAAGATATTAGTACAAAATACGTGACGTAGAAAGTAATA
ATTTCTTGGGTAGTTTGCAGTTTTAAAATTATGTTTTAAAATGGACTATCATATGCTTACCGTAACTTGA
AAGTATTTCGATTTCTTGGCTTTATATATCTTGTGGAAAGGACGAAACACCGGCAGAGATCGTGTATTGA
GATTCTCGAGAATCTCAATACACGATCTCTGTTTTTGAATTCTCGACCTCGAGACAAATGGCAGTATTCA
TCCACAATTTTAAAAGAAAAGGGGGGATTGGGGGGTACAGTGCAGGGGAAAGAATAGTAGACATAATAGC
AACAGACATACAAACTAAAGAATTACAAAAACAAATTACAAAAATTCAAAATTTTCGGGTTTATTACAGG
GACAGCAGAGATCCACTTTGGCCGCGGCTCGAGGGGGTTGGGGTTGCGCCTTTTCCAAGGCAGCCCTGGG
TTTGCGCAGGGACGCGGCTGCTCTGGGCGTGGTTCCGGGAAACGCAGCGGCGCCGACCCTGGGTCTCGCA
CATTCTTCACGTCCGTTCGCAGCGTCACCCGGATCTTCGCCGCTACCCTTGTGGGCCCCCCGGCGACGCT
TCCTGCTCCGCCCCTAAGTCGGGAAGGTTCCTTGCGGTTCGCGGCGTGCCGGACGTGACAAACGGAAGCC
GCACGTCTCACTAGTACCCTCGCAGACGGACAGCGCCAGGGAGCAATGGCAGCGCGCCGACCGCGATGGG
CTGTGGCCAATAGCGGCTGCTCAGCAGGGCGCGCCGAGAGCAGCGGCCGGGAAGGGGCGGTGCGGGAGGC
GGGGTGTGGGGCGGTAGTGTGGGCCCTGTTCCTGCCCGCGCGGTGTTCCGCATTCTGCAAGCCTCCGGAG
CGCACGTCGGCAGTCGGCTCCCTCGTTGACCGAATCACCGACCTCTCTCCCCAGGGGGATCCACCGGAGC
TTACCATGACCGAGTACAAGCCCACGGTGCGCCTCGCCACCCGCGACGACGTCCCCAGGGCCGTACGCAC
CCTCGCCGCCGCGTTCGCCGACTACCCCGCCACGCGCCACACCGTCGATCCGGACCGCCACATCGAGCGG
GTCACCGAGCTGCAAGAACTCTTCCTCACGCGCGTCGGGCTCGACATCGGCAAGGTGTGGGTCGCGGACG
ACGGCGCCGCGGTGGCGGTCTGGACCACGCCGGAGAGCGTCGAAGCGGGGGCGGTGTTCGCCGAGATCGG
CCCGCGCATGGCCGAGTTGAGCGGTTCCCGGCTGGCCGCGCAGCAACAGATGGAAGGCCTCCTGGCGCCG
CACCGGCCCAAGGAGCCCGCGTGGTTCCTGGCCACCGTCGGCGTCTCGCCCGACCACCAGGGCAAGGGTC
TGGGCAGCGCCGTCGTGCTCCCCGGAGTGGAGGCGGCCGAGCGCGCCGGGGTGCCCGCCTTCCTGGAGAC
CTCCGCGCCCCGCAACCTCCCCTTCTACGAGCGGCTCGGCTTCACCGTCACCGCCGACGTCGAGGTGCCC
GAAGGACCGCGCACCTGGTGCATGACCCGCAAGCCCGGTGCCTGACGCCCGCCCCACGACCCGCAGCGCC
CGACCGAAAGGAGCGCACGACCCCATGCATCGGTACCTTTAAGACCAATGACTTACAAGGCAGCTGTAGA
TCTTAGCCACTTTTTAAAAGAAAAGGGGGGACTGGAAGGGCTAATTCACTCCCAACGAAGACAAGATCTG
CTTTTTGCTTGTACTGGGTCTCTCTGGTTAGACCAGATCTGAGCCTGGGAGCTCTCTGGCTAACTAGGGA
ACCCACTGCTTAAGCCTCAATAAAGCTTGCCTTGAGTGCTTCAAGTAGTGTGTGCCCGTCTGTTGTGTGA
CTCTGGTAACTAGAGATCCCTCAGACCCTTTTAGTCAGTGTGGAAAATCTCTAGCAGTAGTAGTTCATGT
CATCTTATTATTCAGTATTTATAACTTGCAAAGAAATGAATATCAGAGAGTGAGAGGAACTTGTTTATTG
CAGCTTATAATGGTTACAAATAAAGCAATAGCATCACAAATTTCACAAATAAAGCATTTTTTTCACTGCA
TTCTAGTTGTGGTTTGTCCAAACTCATCAATGTATCTTATCATGTCTGGCTCTAGCTATCCCGCCCCTAA
CTCCGCCCATCCCGCCCCTAACTCCGCCCAGTTCCGCCCATTCTCCGCCCCATGGCTGACTAATTTTTTT
TATTTATGCAGAGGCCGAGGCCGCCTCGGCCTCTGAGCTATTCCAGAAGTAGTGAGGAGGCTTTTTTGGA
GGCCTAGGGACGTACCCAATTCGCCCTATAGTGAGTCGTATTACGCGCGCTCACTGGCCGTCGTTTTACA
ACGTCGTGACTGGGAAAACCCTGGCGTTACCCAACTTAATCGCCTTGCAGCACATCCCCCTTTCGCCAGC
TGGCGTAATAGCGAAGAGGCCCGCACCGATCGCCCTTCCCAACAGTTGCGCAGCCTGAATGGCGAATGGG
[124 nt withheld, positions 4411-4534]
C
[91 nt withheld, positions 4536-4626]
A
[49 nt withheld, positions 4628-4676]
CCTTTGACGTTGGAGTCCACGTTCTTT
[37 nt withheld, positions 4704-4740]
ACCCTATCTCGGTCTATTCTTTTGATTTATAAGGGATTTTGCCGATTTCGGCCTATTGGTTAAAAAATGA
GCTGATTTAACAAAAATTTAACGCGAATTTTAACAAAATATTAACGCTTACAATTTAGGTGGCACTTTTC
GGGGAAATGTGCGCGGAACCCCTATTTGTTTATTTTTCTAAATACATTCAAATATGTATCCGCTCATGAG
ACAATAACCCTGATAAATGCTTCAATAATATTGAAAAAGGAAGAGTATGAGTATTCAACATTTCCGTGTC
GCCCTTATTCCCTTTTTTGCGGCATTTTGCCTTCCTGTTTTTGCTCACCCAGAAACGCTGGTGAAAGTAA
AAGATGCTGAAGATCAGTTGGGTGCACGAGTGGGTTACATCGAACTGGATCTCAACAGCGGTAAGATCCT
TGAGAGTTTTCGCCCCGAAGAACGTTTTCCAATGATGAGCACTTTTAAAGTTCTGCTATGTGGCGCGGTA
TTATCCCGTATTGACGCCGGGCAAGAGCAACTCGGTCGCCGCATACACTATTCTCAGAATGACTTGGTTG
AGTACTCACCAGTCACAGAAAAGCATCTTACGGATGGCATGACAGTAAGAGAATTATGCAGTGCTGCCAT
AACCATGAGTGATAACACTGCGGCCAACTTACTTCTGACAACGATCGGAGGACCGAAGGAGCTAACCGCT
TTTTTGCACAACATGGGGGATCATGTAACTCGCCTTGATCGTTGGGAACCGGAGCTGAATGAAGCCATAC
CAAACGACGAGCGTGACACCACGATGCCTGTAGCAATGGCAACAACGTTGCGCAAACTATTAACTGGCGA
ACTACTTACTCTAGCTTCCCGGCAACAATTAATAGACTGGATGGAGGCGGATAAAGTTGCAGGACCACTT
CTGCGCTCGGCCCTTCCGGCTGGCTGGTTTATTGCTGATAAATCTGGAGCCGGTGAGCGTGGGTCTCGCG
GTATCATTGCAGCACTGGGGCCAGATGGTAAGCCCTCCCGTATCGTAGTTATCTACACGACGGGGAGTCA
GGCAACTATGGATGAACGAAATAGACAGATCGCTGAGATAGGTGCCTCACTGATTAAGCATTGGTAACTG
TCAGACCAAGTTTACTCATATATACTTTAGATTGATTTAAAACTTCATTTTTAATTTAAAAGGATCTAGG
TGAAGATCCTTTTTGATAATCTCATGACCAAAATCCCTTAACGTGAGTTTTCGTTCCACTGAGCGTCAGA
CCCCGTAGAAAAGATCAAAGGATCTTCTTGAGATCCTTTTTTTCTGCGCGTAATCTGCTGCTTGCAAACA
AAAAAACCACCGCTACCAGCGGTGGTTTGTTTGCCGGATCAAGAGCTACCAACTCTTTTTCCGAAGGTAA
CTGGCTTCAGCAGAGCGCAGATACCAAATACTGTTCTTCTAGTGTAGCCGTAGTTAGGCCACCACTTCAA
GAACTCTGTAGCACCGCCTACATACCTCGCTCTGCTAATCCTGTTACCAGTGGCTGCTGCCAGTGGCGAT
AAGTCGTGTCTTACCGGGTTGGACTCAAGACGATAGTTACCGGATAAGGCGCAGCGGTCGGGCTGAACGG
GGGGTTCGTGCACACAGCCCAGCTTGGAGCGAACGACCTACACCGAACTGAGATACCTACAGCGTGAGCT
ATGAGAAAGCGCCACGCTTCCCGAAGGGAGAAAGGCGGACAGGTATCCGGTAAGCGGCAGGGTCGGAACA
GGAGAGCGCACGAGGGAGCTTCCAGGGGGAAACGCCTGGTATCTTTATAGTCCTGTCGGGTTTCGCCACC
TCTGACTTGAGCGTCGATTTTTGTGATGCTCGTCAGGGGGGCGGAGCCTATGGAAAAACGCCAGCAACGC
GGCCTTTTTACGGTTCCTGGCCTTTTGCTGGCCTTTTGCTCACATGTTCTTTCCTGCGTTATCCCCTGAT
TCTGTGGATAACCGTATTACCGCCTTTGAGTGAGCTGATACCGCTCGCCGCAGCCGAACGACCGAGCGCA
GCGAGTCAGTGAGCGAGGAAGCGGAAGAGCGCCCAATACGCAAACCGCCTCTCCCCGCGCGTTGGCCGAT
TCATTAATGCAGCTGGCACGACAGGTTTCCCGACTGGAAAGCGGGCAGTGAGCGCAACGCAATTAATGTG
AGTTAGCTCACTCATTAGGCACCCCAGGCTTTACACTTTATGCTTCCGGCTCGTATGTTGTGTGGAATTG
TGAGCGGATAACAATTTCACACAGGAAACAGCTATGACCATGATTACGCCAAGCGCGCAATTAACCCTCA
CTAAAGGGAACAAAAGCTGGAGCTGCAAGCTTAA
