>Addgene plasmid #25640 | pLKO-RB1-shRNA19 | depositor partial sequence | sequence record 12035 | Author sequence
CAGAGATCGTGTATTGAGATTCTCGAGAATCTCAATACACGATCTCTG
