>Addgene plasmid #25640 | pLKO-RB1-shRNA19 | addgene partial sequence | sequence record 31619 | 25640 with LKO1-5
CTTTATATATCTTGTGGAAAGGACGAAACACCGGCAGAGATCGTGTATTGAGATTCTCGAGAATCTCAAT
ACACGATCTCTGTTTTTGAATTCTCGACCTCNAGACAAATGGCAGTATTCATCCACAATTTTAAAAGAAA
AGGGGGGATTGGGGGGTACAGTGCAGGGGAAAGAATAGTAGACATAATAGCAACAGACATACAAACTAAA
GAATTACAAAAACAAATTACAAAAATTCAAAATTTTCGGGTTTATTACAGGGACAGCAGAGATCCACTTT
GGCCGCGGCTCGAGGGGGTTGGGGTTGCGCCTTTTCCAAGGCAGCCCTGGGTTTGCGCAGGGACGCGGCT
GCTCTGGGCGTGGTTCCGGGAAACGCAGCGGCGCCGACCCTGGGTCTCGCACATTCTTCACGTCCGTTCG
CAGCGTCACCCGGATCTTCGCCGCTACCCTTGTGGGCCCCCCGGCGACGCTTCCTGCTCCGCCCCTAAGT
CGGGAAGGTTCCTTGCGGTTCGCGGCGTGCCGGACGTGACAAACGGAA
